Addgene plasmid #161530: pJM587 ZF10x6-C EYFP in TUPV2
Purpose: Inducible expression of EYFP under the ZF10x6-C promoter
Depositing lab: Joshua Leonard. Depositing organization: Northwestern University. Publication: Model-guided design of mammalian genetic programs. Muldoon JJ, Kandula V, Hong M, Donahue PS, Boucher JD, Bagheri N, Leonard JN. Sci Adv. 2021 Feb 19;7(8). pii: 7/8/eabe9375. doi: 10.1126/sciadv.abe9375. Print 2021 Feb. PubMed 33608279.
Backbone
  Vector backbone: pJM451 EF1α EBFP2-P2A-BlastR (TUPV2)
  Vector type: Mammalian Expression, Synthetic Biology
Growth in bacteria
  Bacterial resistance: Ampicillin, 100 μg/mL
  Growth temperature: 37°C
  Growth strain: DH5alpha
  Copy number: High Copy
Gene/Insert
  Gene/Insert name: EYFP
  Species: Synthetic
  Promoter: ZF10x6-C
  Cloning method: Restriction Enzyme; 5′ cloning site BglII (not destroyed); 3′ cloning site NotI (not destroyed)
  Sequencing primers: 5′ CGACACGGAAATGTTGAATAC; 3′ CAGTGGGAGTGGCACCTTCC
Terms and licenses: Academic/Nonprofit Terms; Industry Terms: Not Available to Industry
How to cite: pJM587 ZF10x6-C EYFP in TUPV2 was a gift from Joshua Leonard (Addgene plasmid # 161530 ; http://n2t.net/addgene:161530 ; RRID:Addgene_161530)
