[The description below was written by a language model from this plasmid's Addgene catalogue record and pLannotate feature annotations shown in this document.]
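Description:
pJM587 ZF10x6-C EYFP in TUPV2 is a 5,076-nt mammalian expression and synthetic biology plasmid that serves as an inducible fluorescent reporter. It is built in the TUPV2 backbone, which the record derives from pJM451 (an EF1α EBFP2-P2A-BlastR vector). EYFP was placed between BglII and NotI sites, both of which are retained. In E. coli the plasmid is maintained at high copy through a ColE1/pUC-type origin and selected with ampicillin via the β-lactamase gene and its own promoter. An f1 phage origin is also present, along with residual lac promoter/operator, CAP site and lacI fragments that are typical cloning-vector remnants.

The payload is a single transcription unit: the ZF10x6-C promoter, the EYFP coding sequence, and a bovine growth hormone polyadenylation signal. The feature table annotates only a minimal TATA-box promoter fragment just upstream of EYFP. The upstream region is unannotated, and the name suggests six binding sites for a zinc finger domain called ZF10, although the record does not spell out this architecture. A minimal promoter has low basal activity, so EYFP output should depend on a cognate synthetic transcription factor supplied from another construct, consistent with the stated purpose of inducible expression.

Downstream, an SV40 early promoter is followed only by a short fragment of the bleomycin-resistance gene and an SV40 poly(A) signal, so no intact mammalian selection marker is annotated. The EBFP2 and BlastR elements of the parent backbone do not appear in the table either. The associated work concerns model-guided design of mammalian genetic programs, in which this plasmid would act as a fluorescent readout.
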