Features (pLannotate 1.2.2; 16 found; start..end, strand, type, name):
    192..208     +  promoter       minP (fragment): minimal TATA-box promoter with low basal activity
    250..966     +  CDS            EYFP: EYFP is a basic (constitutively fluorescent) green/yellow fluorescent protein published in 1996, derived from Aequorea victoria. It is reported to be a very rapidly-maturing weak dimer with high acid sensitivity.
   1020..1131    +  polyA_signal   bGH poly(A) signal: bovine growth hormone polyadenylation signal
   1616..1641    -  misc_feature   MCS (fragment): pBluescript multiple cloning site
   2013..2441    +  rep_origin     f1 ori (sequence partly withheld): f1 bacteriophage origin of replication; arrow indicates direction of (+) strand synthesis
   2446..2468    +  promoter       SV40 promoter (fragment): SV40 enhancer and early promoter
   2469..2660    +  promoter       SV40 promoter: SV40 early promoter
   2687..2785    +  CDS            ble (fragment): BLE_KLEPN - Experimental evidence at protein level: Swiss-Prot protein existence level 1. Binding protein with a strong affinity to the bleomycin family of antibiotics. Binds to CL990; an antimitotic-antibiotic compound. From Klebsiella pneumoniae.
   2780..2901    +  polyA_signal   SV40 poly(A) signal: SV40 polyadenylation signal
   2974..2990    -  protein_bind   lac operator: The lac repressor binds to the lac operator to inhibit transcription in E. coli. This inhibition can be relieved by adding lactose or isopropyl-β-D-thiogalactopyranoside (IPTG). lac repressor encoded by lacI
   2998..3028    -  promoter       lac promoter: promoter for the E. coli lac operon
   3043..3064    -  protein_bind   CAP binding site: CAP binding activates transcription in the presence of cAMP. E. coli catabolite activator protein
   3077..3169    -  CDS            lacI (fragment): lac repressor; lacI; The lac repressor binds to the lac operator to inhibit transcription in E. coli. This inhibition can be relieved by adding lactose or isopropyl-β-D-thiogalactopyranoside (IPTG).
   3352..3940    -  rep_origin     ori: high-copy-number ColE1/pMB1/pBR322/pUC origin of replication
   4111..4971    -  CDS            AmpR: β-lactamase; bla; confers resistance to ampicillin, carbenicillin, and related antibiotics
   4972..5076    -  promoter       AmpR promoter: bla
>Addgene plasmid #161530 | pJM587 ZF10x6-C EYFP in TUPV2 | addgene full sequence | sequence record 317774 | Addgene NGS Result
CACATTTCCCCGAAAAGTGCCACCTGACGTCGACGGATCGGGAGATCGAAGACGGGCAAAACCGATGTTG
ACGGACTAATCCTGACAAGATCTGCGAGGAAGATGGTACGCGAGAAGATGGTTGAGCTGAAGATGGTGAC
TAAGAAGATGGTACGCGAGAAGATGGTTGAGCTGAAGATGGTAACGCTCTCTAGAGGGTATATAATGGGG
GCCACTAGTCTACTACCAGAGCTCATCGCTAGCGCCACCATGGTGAGCAAGGGCGAGGAGCTGTTCACCG
GGGTGGTGCCCATCCTGGTCGAGCTGGACGGCGACGTAAACGGCCACAAGTTCAGCGTGTCCGGCGAGGG
CGAGGGCGATGCCACCTACGGCAAGCTGACCCTGAAGTTCATCTGCACCACCGGCAAGCTGCCCGTGCCC
TGGCCCACCCTCGTGACCACCTTCGGCTACGGCCTGCAGTGCTTCGCCCGCTACCCCGACCACATGAAGC
AGCACGACTTCTTCAAGTCCGCCATGCCCGAAGGCTACGTCCAGGAGCGCACCATCTTCTTCAAGGACGA
CGGCAACTACAAGACCCGCGCCGAGGTGAAGTTCGAGGGCGACACCCTGGTGAACCGCATCGAGCTGAAG
GGCATCGACTTCAAGGAGGACGGCAACATCCTGGGGCACAAGCTGGAGTACAACTACAACAGCCACAACG
TCTATATCATGGCCGACAAGCAGAAGAACGGCATCAAGGTGAACTTCAAGATCCGCCACAACATCGAGGA
CGGCAGCGTGCAGCTCGCCGACCACTACCAGCAGAACACCCCCATCGGCGACGGCCCCGTGCTGCTGCCC
GACAACCACTACCTGAGCTACCAGTCCGCCCTGAGCAAAGACCCCAACGAGAAGCGCGATCACATGGTCC
TGCTGGAGTTCGTGACCGCCGCCGGGATCACTCTCGGCATGGACGAGCTGTACAAGTAGGCGGCCGCTCG
AGTCTAGAGGGCCCGTTTAAACCCGCTGATCAGCCTCGACTGTGCCTTCTAGTTGCCAGCCATCTGTTGT
TTGCCCCTCCCCCGTGCCTTCCTTGACCCTGGAAGGTGCCACTCCCACTGTCCTTTCCTAATAAAATGAG
GAAATTGCATCGCATTGTCTGAGTAGGTGTCATTCTATTCTGGGGGGTGGGGTGGGGCAGGACAGCAAGG
GGGAGGATTGGGAAGTCAATAGCAGGCATGCTGGGGATGCGGTGGGCTCTATGGCTTCTGAGGCAGGTCG
AAGAACTATTTCCTGGCTGTTACGCGAGCGCATCGCGATAAGCTCTAGAGGGACAGCCCCCCCCCAAAGC
CCCCAGGGATGTAATTACGTCCCTCCCCCGCTAGGGGGCAGCAGCGAGCCGCCCGGGGCTCCGCTCCGGT
CCGGCGCTCCCCCCGCATCCCCGAGCCGGCAGCGTGCGGGGACAGCCCGGGCACGGGGAAGGTGGCACGG
GATCGCTTTCCTCTGAACGCTTCTCGCTGCTCTTTGAGCCTGCAGACACCTGGGGGGATACGGGGAAAAA
GCTTTAGGCTGAAAGAGAGATTTAGAATGACAGAATCATAGAACGGCCTGCGTACGGATGGGGCTCTAGC
TCTAGAGCTTGATATCGAATTCCTGCAGCCCCGCTAGAGGGACAGCCCCCCCCCAAAGCCCCCAGGGATG
TAATTACGTCCCTCCCCCGCTAGGGGGCAGCAGCGAGCCGCCCGGGGCTCCGCTCCGGTCCGGCGCTCCC
CCCGCATCCCCGAGCCGGCAGCGTGCGGGGACAGCCCGGGCACGGGGAAGGTGGCACGGGATCGCTTTCC
TCTGAACGCTTCTCGCTGCTCTTTGAGCCTGCAGACACCTGGGGGGATACGGGGAAAAAGCTTTAGGCTG
AAAGAGAGATTTAGAATGACAGAATCATAGAACGGCCTGGGCGCGCCTGGTGGCGAACGATCAACAGACG
GGAGAGGACTAAAGTCTTCGCTGACAGCGACCGGACTCTAGGGGGTATCCCC
[124 nt withheld, positions 2013-2136]
C
[91 nt withheld, positions 2138-2228]
A
[49 nt withheld, positions 2230-2278]
CCTTTGACGTTGGAGTCCACGTTCTTT
[37 nt withheld, positions 2306-2342]
ACCCTATCTCGGTCTATTCTTTTGATTTATAAGGGATTTTGCCGATTTCGGCCTATTGGTTAAAAAATGA
GCTGATTTAACAAAAATTTAACGCGAATTAATTCTGTGGAATGTGTGTCAGTTAGGCTCAATTAGTCAGC
AACCATAGTCCCGCCCCTAACTCCGCCCATCCCGCCCCTAACTCCGCCCAGTTCCGCCCATTCTCCGCCC
CATGGCTGACTAATTTTTTTTATTTATGCAGAGGCCGAGGCCGCCTCTGCCTCTGAGCTATTCCAGAAGT
AGTGAGGAGGCTTTTTTGGAGGCCTAGGCTTTTGCAAAAAGCTCCCGGGAGCTTGTATATCCATTTTCGG
AGGTTGGGCTTCGGAATCGTTTTCCGGGACGCCGGCTGGATGATCCTCCAGCGCGGGGATCTCATGCTGG
AGTTCTTCGCCCACCCCAACTTGTTTATTGCAGCTTATAATGGTTACAAATAAAGCAATAGCATCACAAA
TTTCACAAATAAAGCATTTTTTTCACTGCATTCTAGTTGTGGTTTGTCCAAACTCATCAATGTATCTTAT
CATGTCTGTATACCGTCGACCTCTAGCTAGAGCTTGGCGTAATCATGGTCATAGCTGTTTCCTGTGTGAA
ATTGTTATCCGCTCACAATTCCACACAACATACGAGCCGGAAGCATAAAGTGTAAAGCCTGGGGTGCCTA
ATGAGTGAGCTAACTCACATTAATTGCGTTGCGCTCACTGCCCGCTTTCCAGTCGGGAAACCTGTCGTGC
CAGCTGCATTAATGAATCGGCCAACGCGCGGGGAGAGGCGGTTTGCGTATTGGGCGCTCTTCCGCTTCCT
CGCTCACTGACTCGCTGCGCTCGGTCGTTCGGCTGCGGCGAGCGGTATCAGCTCACTCAAAGGCGGTAAT
ACGGTTATCCACAGAATCAGGGGATAACGCAGGAAAGAACATGTGAGCAAAAGGCCAGCAAAAGGCCAGG
AACCGTAAAAAGGCCGCGTTGCTGGCGTTTTTCCATAGGCTCCGCCCCCCTGACGAGCATCACAAAAATC
GACGCTCAAGTCAGAGGTGGCGAAACCCGACAGGACTATAAAGATACCAGGCGTTTCCCCCTGGAAGCTC
CCTCGTGCGCTCTCCTGTTCCGACCCTGCCGCTTACCGGATACCTGTCCGCCTTTCTCCCTTCGGGAAGC
GTGGCGCTTTCTCATAGCTCACGCTGTAGGTATCTCAGTTCGGTGTAGGTCGTTCGCTCCAAGCTGGGCT
GTGTGCACGAACCCCCCGTTCAGCCCGACCGCTGCGCCTTATCCGGTAACTATCGTCTTGAGTCCAACCC
GGTAAGACACGACTTATCGCCACTGGCAGCAGCCACTGGTAACAGGATTAGCAGAGCGAGGTATGTAGGC
GGTGCTACAGAGTTCTTGAAGTGGTGGCCTAACTACGGCTACACTAGAAGAACAGTATTTGGTATCTGCG
CTCTGCTGAAGCCAGTTACCTTCGGAAAAAGAGTTGGTAGCTCTTGATCCGGCAAACAAACCACCGCTGG
TAGCGGTGGTTTTTTTGTTTGCAAGCAGCAGATTACGCGCAGAAAAAAAGGATCTCAAGAAGATCCTTTG
ATCTTTTCTACGGGGTCTGACGCTCAGTGGAACGAAAACTCACGTTAAGGGATTTTGGTCATGAGATTAT
CAAAAAGGATCTTCACCTAGATCCTTTTAAATTAAAAATGAAGTTTTAAATCAATCTAAAGTATATATGA
GTAAACTTGGTCTGACAGTTACCAATGCTTAATCAGTGAGGCACCTATCTCAGCGATCTGTCTATTTCGT
TCATCCATAGTTGCCTGACTCCCCGTCGTGTAGATAACTACGATACGGGAGGGCTTACCATCTGGCCCCA
GTGCTGCAATGATACCGCGAGATCCACGCTCACCGGCTCCAGATTTATCAGCAATAAACCAGCCAGCCGG
AAGGGCCGAGCGCAGAAGTGGTCCTGCAACTTTATCCGCCTCCATCCAGTCTATTAATTGTTGCCGGGAA
GCTAGAGTAAGTAGTTCGCCAGTTAATAGTTTGCGCAACGTTGTTGCCATTGCTACAGGCATCGTGGTGT
CACGCTCGTCGTTTGGTATGGCTTCATTCAGCTCCGGTTCCCAACGATCAAGGCGAGTTACATGATCCCC
CATGTTGTGCAAAAAAGCGGTTAGCTCCTTCGGTCCTCCGATCGTTGTCAGAAGTAAGTTGGCCGCAGTG
TTATCACTCATGGTTATGGCAGCACTGCATAATTCTCTTACTGTCATGCCATCCGTAAGATGCTTTTCTG
TGACTGGTGAGTACTCAACCAAGTCATTCTGAGAATAGTGTATGCGGCGACCGAGTTGCTCTTGCCCGGC
GTCAATACGGGATAATACCGCGCCACATAGCAGAACTTTAAAAGTGCTCATCATTGGAAAACGTTCTTCG
GGGCGAAAACTCTCAAGGATCTTACCGCTGTTGAGATCCAGTTCGATGTAACCCACTCGTGCACCCAACT
GATCTTCAGCATCTTTTACTTTCACCAGCGTTTCTGGGTGAGCAAAAACAGGAAGGCAAAATGCCGCAAA
AAAGGGAATAAGGGCGACACGGAAATGTTGAATACTCATACTCTTCCTTTTTCAATATTATTGAAGCATT
TATCAGGGTTATTGTCTCATGAGCGGATACATATTTGAATGTATTTAGAAAAATAAACAAATAGGGGTTC
CGCG
