>Addgene plasmid #161530 | pJM587 ZF10x6-C EYFP in TUPV2 | depositor partial sequence | sequence record 312986 | ZF10x6-C promoter
AGATCTGCGAGGAAGATGGTACGCGAGAAGATGGTTGAGCTGAAGATGGTGACTAAGAAGATGGTACGCG
AGAAGATGGTTGAGCTGAAGATGGTAACGCTCTCTAGAGGGTATATAATGGGGGCCACTAGTCTACTACC
AGAGCTCATCGCTAGC
