>Addgene plasmid #161530 | pJM587 ZF10x6-C EYFP in TUPV2 | depositor partial sequence | sequence record 312987 | EYFP gene
ATGGTGAGCAAGGGCGAGGAGCTGTTCACCGGGGTGGTGCCCATCCTGGTCGAGCTGGACGGCGACGTAA
ACGGCCACAAGTTCAGCGTGTCCGGCGAGGGCGAGGGCGATGCCACCTACGGCAAGCTGACCCTGAAGTT
CATCTGCACCACCGGCAAGCTGCCCGTGCCCTGGCCCACCCTCGTGACCACCTTCGGCTACGGCCTGCAG
TGCTTCGCCCGCTACCCCGACCACATGAAGCAGCACGACTTCTTCAAGTCCGCCATGCCCGAAGGCTACG
TCCAGGAGCGCACCATCTTCTTCAAGGACGACGGCAACTACAAGACCCGCGCCGAGGTGAAGTTCGAGGG
CGACACCCTGGTGAACCGCATCGAGCTGAAGGGCATCGACTTCAAGGAGGACGGCAACATCCTGGGGCAC
AAGCTGGAGTACAACTACAACAGCCACAACGTCTATATCATGGCCGACAAGCAGAAGAACGGCATCAAGG
TGAACTTCAAGATCCGCCACAACATCGAGGACGGCAGCGTGCAGCTCGCCGACCACTACCAGCAGAACAC
CCCCATCGGCGACGGCCCCGTGCTGCTGCCCGACAACCACTACCTGAGCTACCAGTCCGCCCTGAGCAAA
GACCCCAACGAGAAGCGCGATCACATGGTCCTGCTGGAGTTCGTGACCGCCGCCGGGATCACTCTCGGCA
TGGACGAGCTGTACAAGTAG
